>Addgene plasmid #197565 | AAV-PR rep/cap | addgene full sequence | sequence record 388046 | Addgene NGS Result
ACGCCGGGGTTTTACGAGATTGTGATTAAGGTCCCCAGCGACCTTGACGAGCATCTGCCCGGCATTTCTG
ACAGCTTTGTGAACTGGGTGGCCGAGAAGGAATGGGAGTTGCCGCCAGATTCTGACATGGATCTGAATCT
GATTGAGCAGGCACCCCTGACCGTGGCCGAGAAGCTGCAGCGCGACTTTCTGACGGAATGGCGCCGTGTG
AGTAAGGCCCCGGAGGCCCTTTTCTTTGTGCAATTTGAGAAGGGAGAGAGCTACTTCCACATGCACGTGC
TCGTGGAAACCACCGGGGTGAAATCCATGGTTTTGGGACGTTTCCTGAGTCAGATTCGCGAAAAACTGAT
TCAGAGAATTTACCGCGGGATCGAGCCGACTTTGCCAAACTGGTTCGCGGTCACAAAGACCAGAAATGGC
GCCGGAGGCGGGAACAAGGTGGTGGATGAGTGCTACATCCCCAATTACTTGCTCCCCAAAACCCAGCCTG
AGCTCCAGTGGGCGTGGACTAATATGGAACAGTATTTAAGCGCCTGTTTGAATCTCACGGAGCGTAAACG
GTTGGTGGCGCAGCATCTGACGCACGTGTCGCAGACGCAGGAGCAGAACAAAGAGAATCAGAATCCCAAT
TCTGATGCGCCGGTGATCAGATCAAAAACTTCAGCCAGGTACATGGAGCTGGTCGGGTGGCTCGTGGACA
AGGGGATTACCTCGGAGAAGCAGTGGATCCAGGAGGACCAGGCCTCATACATCTCCTTCAATGCGGCCTC
CAACTCGCGGTCCCAAATCAAGGCTGCCTTGGACAATGCGGGAAAGATTATGAGCCTGACTAAAACCGCC
CCCGACTACCTGGTGGGCCAGCAGCCCGTGGAGGACATTTCCAGCAATCGGATTTATAAAATTTTGGAAC
TAAACGGGTACGATCCCCAATATGCGGCTTCCGTCTTTCTGGGATGGGCCACGAAAAAGTTCGGCAAGAG
GAACACCATCTGGCTGTTTGGGCCTGCAACTACCGGGAAGACCAACATCGCGGAGGCCATAGCCCACACT
GTGCCCTTCTACGGGTGCGTAAACTGGACCAATGAGAACTTTCCCTTCAACGACTGTGTCGACAAGATGG
TGATCTGGTGGGAGGAGGGGAAGATGACCGCCAAGGTCGTGGAGTCGGCCAAAGCCATTCTCGGAGGAAG
CAAGGTGCGCGTGGACCAGAAATGCAAGTCCTCGGCCCAGATAGACCCGACTCCCGTGATCGTCACCTCC
AACACCAACATGTGCGCCGTGATTGACGGGAACTCAACGACCTTCGAACACCAGCAGCCGTTGCAAGACC
GGATGTTCAAATTTGAACTCACCCGCCGTCTGGATCATGACTTTGGGAAGGTCACCAAGCAGGAAGTCAA
AGACTTTTTCCGGTGGGCAAAGGATCACGTGGTTGAGGTGGAGCATGAATTCTACGTCAAAAAGGGTGGA
GCCAAGAAAAGACCCGCCCCCAGTGACGCAGATATAAGTGAGCCCAAACGGGTGCGCGAGTCAGTTGCGC
AGCCATCGACGTCAGACGCGGAAGCTTCGATCAACTACGCAGACAGGTACCAAAACAAATGTTCTCGTCA
CGTGGGCATGAATCTGATGCTGTTTCCCTGCAGACAATGCGAGAGAATGAATCAGAATTCAAATATCTGC
TTCACTCACGGACAGAAAGACTGTTTAGAGTGCTTTCCCGTGTCAGAATCTCAACCCGTTTCTGTCGTCA
AAAAGGCGTATCAGAAACTGTGCTACATTCATCATATCATGGGAAAGGTGCCAGACGCTTGCACTGCCTG
CGATCTGGTCAATGTGGATTTGGATGACTGCATCTTTGAACAATAAATGATTTAAATCAGGTATGGCTGC
CGATGGTTATCTTCCAGATTGGCTCGAGGACAACCTTAGTGAAGGAATTCGCGAGTGGTGGGCTTTGAAA
CCTGGAGCCCCTCAACCCAAGGCAAATCAACAACATCAAGACAACGCTCGAGGTCTTGTGCTTCCGGGTT
ACAAATACCTTGGACCCGGCAACGGACTCGACAAGGGGGAGCCGGTCAACGCAGCAGACGCGGCGGCCCT
CGAGCACGACAAGGCCTACGACCAGCAGCTCAAGGCCGGAGACAACCCGTACCTCAAGTACAACCACGCC
GACGCCGAGTTCCAGGAGCGGCTCAAAGAAGATACGTCTTTTGGGGGCAACCTCGGGCGAGCAGTCTTCC
AGGCCAAAAAGAGGCTTCTTGAACCTCTTGGTCTGGTTGAGGAAGCGGCTAAGACGGCTCCTGGAAAGAA
GAGGCCTGTAGAGCAGTCTCCTCAGGAACCGGACTCCTCCGCGGGTATTGGCAAATCGGGTGCACAGCCC
GCTAAAAAGAGACTCAATTTCGGTCAGACTGGCGACACAGAGTCAGTCCCAGACCCTCAACCAATCGGAG
AACCTCCCGCAGCCCCCTCAGGTGTGGGATCTCTTACAATGGCTTCAGGTGGTGGCGCACCAGTGGCAGA
CAATAACGAAGGTGCCGATGGAGTGGGTAGTTCCTCGGGAAATTGGCATTGCGATTCCCAATGGCTGGGG
GACAGAGTCATCACCACCAGCACCCGAACCTGGGCCCTGCCCACCTACAACAATCACCTCTACAAGCAAA
TCTCCAACAGCACATCTGGAGGATCTTCAAATGACAACGCCTACTTCGGCTACAGCACCCCCTGGGGGTA
TTTTGACTTCAACAGATTCCACTGCCACTTCTCACCACGTGACTGGCAGCGACTCATCAACAACAACTGG
GGATTCCGGCCTAAGCGACTCAACTTCAAGCTCTTCAACATTCAGGTCAAAGAGGTTACGGACAACAATG
GAGTCAAGACCATCGCCAATAACCTTACCAGCACGGTCCAGGTCTTCACGGACTCAGACTATCAGCTCCC
GTACGTGCTCGGGTCGGCTCACGAGGGCTGCCTCCCGCCGTTCCCAGCGGACGTTTTCATGATTCCTCAG
TACGGGTATCTGACGCTTAATGATGGAAGCCAGGCCGTGGGTCGTTCGTCCTTTTACTGCCTGGAATATT
TCCCGTCGCAAATGCTAAGAACGGGTAACAACTTCCAGTTCAGCTACGAGTTTGAGAACGTACCTTTCCA
TAGCAGCTACGCTCACAGCCAAAGCCTGGACCGACTAATGAATCCACTCATCGACCAATACTTGTACTAT
CTCTCAAAGACTATTAACGGTTCTGGACAGAATCAACAAACGCTAAAATTCAGTGTGGCCGGACCCAGCA
ACATGGCTGTCCAGGGAAGAAACTACATACCTGGACCCAGCTACCGACAACAACGTGTCTCAACCACTGT
GACTCAAAACAACAACAGCGAATTTGCTTGGCCTGGAGCTTCTTCTTGGGCTCTCAATGGACGTAATAGC
TTGATGAATCCTGGACCTGCTATGGCCAGCCACAAAGAAGGAGAGGACCGTTTCTTTCCTTTGTCTGGAT
CTTTAATTTTTGGCAAACAAGGAACTGGAAGAGACAACGTGGATGCGGACAAAGTCATGATAACCAACGA
AGAAGAAATTAAAACTACTAACCCGGTAGCAACGGAGTCCTATGGACAAGTGGCCACAAACCACCAGAGT
GCCCAACCTCGGCCGCCGAGTACGCATGCACAGGCGCAGACCGGCTGGGTTCAAAACCAAGGAATACTTC
CGGGTATGGTTTGGCAGGACAGAGATGTGTACCTGCAAGGACCCATTTGGGCCAAAATTCCTCACACGGA
CGGCAACTTTCACCCTTCTCCGCTGATGGGAGGGTTTGGAATGAAGCACCCGCCTCCTCAGATCCTCATC
AAAAACACACCTGTACCTGCGGATCCTCCAACGGCCTTCAACAAGGACAAGCTGAACTCTTTCATCACCC
AGTATTCTACTGGCCAAGTCAGCGTGGAGATCGAGTGGGAGCTGCAGAAGGAAAACAGCAAGCGCTGGAA
CCCGGAGATCCAGTACACTTCCAACTATTACAAGTCTAATAATGTTGAATTTGCTGTTAATACTGAAGGT
GTATATAGTGAACCCCGCCCCATTGGCACCAGATACCTGACTCGTAATCTGTAATTACGTGTTAATCAAT
AAACCGGTTGATTCGTTTCAGTTGAACTTTGGTGTCGCGGCCGCTCGATAAGCTTTTGTTCCCTTTAGTG
AGGGTTAATTTCGAGCTTGGCGTAATCATGGTCATAGCTGTTTCCTGTGTGAAATTGTTATCCGCTCACA
ATTCCACACAACATACGAGCCGGAAGCATAAAGTGTAAAGCCTGGGGTGCCTAATGAGTGAGCTAACTCA
CATTAATTGCGTTGCGCTCACTGCCCGCTTTCCAGTCGGGAAACCTGTCGTGCCAGCTGCATTAATGAAT
CGGCCAACGCGCGGGGAGAGGCGGTTTGCGTATTGGGCGCTCTTCCGCTTCCTCGCTCACTGACTCGCTG
CGCTCGGTCGTTCGGCTGCGGCGAGCGGTATCAGCTCACTCAAAGGCGGTAATACGGTTATCCACAGAAT
CAGGGGATAACGCAGGAAAGAACATGTGAGCAAAAGGCCAGCAAAAGGCCAGGAACCGTAAAAAGGCCGC
GTTGCTGGCGTTTTTCCATAGGCTCCGCCCCCCTGACGAGCATCACAAAAATCGACGCTCAAGTCAGAGG
TGGCGAAACCCGACAGGACTATAAAGATACCAGGCGTTTCCCCCTGGAAGCTCCCTCGTGCGCTCTCCTG
TTCCGACCCTGCCGCTTACCGGATACCTGTCCGCCTTTCTCCCTTCGGGAAGCGTGGCGCTTTCTCATAG
CTCACGCTGTAGGTATCTCAGTTCGGTGTAGGTCGTTCGCTCCAAGCTGGGCTGTGTGCACGAACCCCCC
GTTCAGCCCGACCGCTGCGCCTTATCCGGTAACTATCGTCTTGAGTCCAACCCGGTAAGACACGACTTAT
CGCCACTGGCAGCAGCCACTGGTAACAGGATTAGCAGAGCGAGGTATGTAGGCGGTGCTACAGAGTTCTT
GAAGTGGTGGCCTAACTACGGCTACACTAGAAGAACAGTATTTGGTATCTGCGCTCTGCTGAAGCCAGTT
ACCTTCGGAAAAAGAGTTGGTAGCTCTTGATCCGGCAAACAAACCACCGCTGGTAGCGGTGGTTTTTTTG
TTTGCAAGCAGCAGATTACGCGCAGAAAAAAAGGATCTCAAGAAGATCCTTTGATCTTTTCTACGGGGTC
TGACGCTCAGTGGAACGAAAACTCACGTTAAGGGATTTTGGTCATGAGATTATCAAAAAGGATCTTCACC
TAGATCCTTTTAAATTAAAAATGAAGTTTTAAATCAATCTAAAGTATATATGAGTAAACTTGGTCTGACA
GTTACCAATGCTTAATCAGTGAGGCACCTATCTCAGCGATCTGTCTATTTCGTTCATCCATAGTTGCCTG
ACTCCCCGTCGTGTAGATAACTACGATACGGGAGGGCTTACCATCTGGCCCCAGTGCTGCAATGATACCG
CGAGACCCACGCTCACCGGCTCCAGATTTATCAGCAATAAACCAGCCAGCCGGAAGGGCCGAGCGCAGAA
GTGGTCCTGCAACTTTATCCGCCTCCATCCAGTCTATTAATTGTTGCCGGGAAGCTAGAGTAAGTAGTTC
GCCAGTTAATAGTTTGCGCAACGTTGTTGCCATTGCTACAGGCATCGTGGTGTCACGCTCGTCGTTTGGT
ATGGCTTCATTCAGCTCCGGTTCCCAACGATCAAGGCGAGTTACATGATCCCCCATGTTGTGCAAAAAAG
CGGTTAGCTCCTTCGGTCCTCCGATCGTTGTCAGAAGTAAGTTGGCCGCAGTGTTATCACTCATGGTTAT
GGCAGCACTGCATAATTCTCTTACTGTCATGCCATCCGTAAGATGCTTTTCTGTGACTGGTGAGTACTCA
ACCAAGTCATTCTGAGAATAGTGTATGCGGCGACCGAGTTGCTCTTGCCCGGCGTCAATACGGGATAATA
CCGCGCCACATAGCAGAACTTTAAAAGTGCTCATCATTGGAAAACGTTCTTCGGGGCGAAAACTCTCAAG
GATCTTACCGCTGTTGAGATCCAGTTCGATGTAACCCACTCGTGCACCCAACTGATCTTCAGCATCTTTT
ACTTTCACCAGCGTTTCTGGGTGAGCAAAAACAGGAAGGCAAAATGCCGCAAAAAAGGGAATAAGGGCGA
CACGGAAATGTTGAATACTCATACTCTTCCTTTTTCAATATTATTGAAGCATTTATCAGGGTTATTGTCT
CATGAGCGGATACATATTTGAATGTATTTAGAAAAATAAACAAATAGGGGTTCCGCGCACATTTCCCCGA
AAAGTGCCACCTGACGTCTAAGAAACCATTATTATCATGACATTAACCTATAAAAATAGGCGTATCACGA
GGCCCTTTCGTCTCGCGCGTTTCGGTGATGACGGTGAAAACCTCTGACACATGCAGCTCCCGGAGACGGT
CACAGCTTGTCTGTAAGCGGATGCCGGGAGCAGACAAGCCCGTCAGGGCGCGTCAGCGGGTGTTGGCGGG
TGTCGGGGCTGGCTTAACTATGCGGCATCAGAGCAGATTGTACTGAGAGTGCACCATATGCGGTGTGAAA
TACCGCACAGATGCGTAAGGAGAAAATACCGCATCAGGAAATTGTAAGCGTTAATATTTTGTTAAAATTC
GCGTTAAATTTTTGTTAAATCAGCTCATTTTTTAACCAATAGGCCGAAATCGGCAAAATCCCTTATAAAT
CAAAAGAATAGACCGAGATAGGGT
[37 nt withheld, positions 6815-6851]
AAAGAACGTGGACTCCAACGTCAAAGG
[49 nt withheld, positions 6879-6927]
T
[91 nt withheld, positions 6929-7019]
G
[124 nt withheld, positions 7021-7144]
CCATTCGCCATTCAGGCTGCGCAACTGTTGGGAAGGGCGATCGGTGCGGGCCTCTTCGCTATTACGCCAG
CTGGCGAAAGGGGGATGTGCTGCAAGGCGATTAAGTTGGGTAACGCCAGGGTTTTCCCAGTCACGACGTT
GTAAAACGACGGCCAGTGAATTGTAATACGACTCACTATAGGGCGAATTCGAGCTCGGTACCCCTAGAGG
TCCTGTATTAGAGGTCACGTGAGTGTTTTGCGACATTTTGCGACACCATGTGGTCACGCTGGGTATTTAA
GCCCGAGTGAGCACGCAGGGTCTCCATTTTGAAGCGGGAGGTTTGAACGCGCAGCCACC
Features (pLannotate 1.2.2; 16 found; start..end, strand, type, name):
    673..1863    +  CDS            Rep52: REP52_AAV2S - Experimental evidence at protein level: Swiss-Prot protein existence level 1. Plays a critical role during packaging of viral DNA into empty capsids, where they are thought to be part of the packaging motor complex. The single stranded genomic DNA is packaged in a 3' to 5' direction and requires the association between viral DNA and Rep40. Regulates host PKA activity by interacting with host PRKX as a mechanism to interfere with helper virus propagation and to promote its own replication. From Adeno-associated virus 2 (isolate Srivastava/1982) (AAV-2).
   1883..4111    +  CDS            VP1: CAPSD_AAV2S - Experimental evidence at protein level: Swiss-Prot protein existence level 1. Capsid protein self-assembles to form an icosahedral capsid with a T=1 symmetry, about 22 nm in diameter, and consisting of 60 copies of three size variants of the capsid protein VP1, VP2 and VP3 which differ in their N-terminus. The capsid encapsulates the genomic ssDNA. Binds to host cell heparan sulfate and uses host ITGA5-ITGB1 as coreceptor on the cell surface to provide virion attachment to target cell. This attachment induces virion internalization predominantly through clathrin-dependent endocyt
   4192..4210    -  promoter       T3 promoter: promoter for bacteriophage T3 RNA polymerase
   4255..4271    -  protein_bind   lac operator: The lac repressor binds to the lac operator to inhibit transcription in E. coli. This inhibition can be relieved by adding lactose or isopropyl-β-D-thiogalactopyranoside (IPTG). lac repressor encoded by lacI
   4279..4309    -  promoter       lac promoter: promoter for the E. coli lac operon
   4324..4345    -  protein_bind   CAP binding site: CAP binding activates transcription in the presence of cAMP. E. coli catabolite activator protein
   4358..4450    -  CDS            lacI (fragment): lac repressor; lacI; The lac repressor binds to the lac operator to inhibit transcription in E. coli. This inhibition can be relieved by adding lactose or isopropyl-β-D-thiogalactopyranoside (IPTG).
   4633..5221    -  rep_origin     ori: high-copy-number ColE1/pMB1/pBR322/pUC origin of replication
   5392..6252    -  CDS            AmpR: β-lactamase; bla; confers resistance to ampicillin, carbenicillin, and related antibiotics
   6253..6357    -  promoter       AmpR promoter: bla
   6452..6487    +  CDS            rop (fragment): Rop protein, which maintains plasmids at low copy number; rop
   6589..6688    +  misc_feature   bom (fragment): basis of mobility region from pBR322
   6716..7144    -  rep_origin     f1 ori (sequence partly withheld): f1 bacteriophage origin of replication; arrow indicates direction of (+) strand synthesis
   7148..7305    -  CDS            lacZα (fragment): LacZα fragment of β-galactosidase; lacZ fragment
   7308..7326    +  promoter       T7 promoter: promoter for bacteriophage T7 RNA polymerase
   7329..7347    +  misc_feature   MCS (fragment): pUC18/19 multiple cloning site
