[The description below was written by a language model from this plasmid's Addgene catalogue record and pLannotate feature annotations shown in this document.]
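Description:
AAV-PR rep/cap is a packaging (rep/cap "trans") plasmid for producing recombinant adeno-associated virus, built on the pAR9 backbone and about 7.5 kb in size. It is not itself a transfer vector: the feature table shows no inverted terminal repeats, so the plasmid supplies viral proteins without being packaged. It is maintained in E. coli through a high-copy ColE1/pUC-type origin and selected with ampicillin via the β-lactamase gene. The backbone also carries remnants typical of a phagemid cloning vector, including an f1 origin, flanking T7 and T3 promoters, lac promoter/operator elements, and fragments of lacZα, lacI, rop and bom, none of which appear relevant to its function.

The payload consists of two adjacent parvoviral gene blocks. The first is the AAV Rep region of roughly 1.9 kb; the automated annotation marks only the Rep52 portion, matched to AAV2, but the catalogue insert spans the full Rep genes needed for genome replication and for loading single-stranded DNA into capsids. Immediately downstream is the AAV9 VP1 cap open reading frame of about 2.2 kb, from which the capsid protein variants VP1, VP2 and VP3 derive. The annotation tool labels it by homology to the AAV2 capsid, but the record identifies it as AAV9. This gene is engineered with a seven-residue peptide inserted between amino acids 588 and 589 of VP1, which defines the AAV-PR variant. The record does not annotate the promoters driving rep and cap.

According to the record, the AAV-PR capsid encoded here transduces pericytes and smooth muscle cells in mice after systemic delivery, including those of the brain vasculature.
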