Addgene plasmid #197565: AAV-PR rep/cap
Purpose: encodes AAV-PR capsid that transduces pericytes and smooth muscle cells in mice after systemic delivery
Depositing lab: Casey Maguire. Depositing organization: Massachusetts General Hospital. Publication: An engineered AAV capsid mediates efficient transduction of pericytes and smooth muscle cells of the brain vasculature. Ramirez SH, Hale J, McCarthy S, Cardenas CL, Dona K, Hanlon KS, Hudry E, De La Cruz D, Ng C, Das S, Nguyen DM, Nammour J, Bennett RE, Andrews A, Musolino PL, Maguire CA. Hum Gene Ther. 2023 Jun 27. doi: 10.1089/hum.2022.211. PubMed 37376759.
Backbone
  Vector backbone: pAR9
  Total vector size (bp): 7486
  Vector type: AAV
Growth in bacteria
  Bacterial resistance: Ampicillin, 100 μg/mL
  Growth temperature: 37°C
  Growth strain: NEB Stable
  Copy number: High Copy
Gene/Insert 1
  Gene/Insert name: AAV Rep genes
  Species: parvovirus
  Insert size (bp): 1863
Gene/Insert 2
  Gene/Insert name: AAV9 VP1 Cap gene with PR insert
  Species: parvovirus
  Insert size (bp): 2229
  Mutation: contains 7mer insert PRPPSTH between amino acids 588 and 589 of AAV9 VP1 protein
Terms and licenses: Academic/Nonprofit Terms; Industry Terms: Not Available to Industry
How to cite: AAV-PR rep/cap was a gift from Casey Maguire (Addgene plasmid # 197565 ; http://n2t.net/addgene:197565 ; RRID:Addgene_197565)
